>Addgene plasmid #103183 | LSB-hsa-miR-122a-5p | depositor full sequence | sequence record 195415 | Full Sequence
AATTGAGGGGATAACGCAGGAAAGAACATGTGAGCAAAAGGCCAGCAAAAGGCCAGGAACCGTAAAAAGG
CCGCGTTGCTGGCGTTTTTCCATAGGCTCCGCCCCCCTGACGAGCATCACAAAAATCGACGCTCAAGTCA
GAGGTGGCGAAACCCGACAGGACTATAAAGATACCAGGCGTTTCCCCCTGGAAGCTCCCTCGTGCGCTCT
CCTGTTCCGACCCTGCCGCTTACCGGATACCTGTCCGCCTTTCTCCCTTCGGGAAGCGTGGCGCTTTCTC
ATAGCTCACGCTGTAGGTATCTCAGTTCGGTGTAGGTCGTTCGCTCCAAGCTGGGCTGTGTGCACGAACC
CCCCGTTCAGCCCGACCGCTGCGCCTTATCCGGTAACTATCGTCTTGAGTCCAACCCGGTAAGACACGAC
TTATCGCCACTGGCAGCAGCCACTGGTAACAGGATTAGCAGAGCGAGGTATGTAGGCGGTGCTACAGAGT
TCTTGAAGTGGTGGCCTAACTACGGCTACACTAGAAGAACAGTATTTGGTATCTGCGCTCTGCTGAAGCC
AGTTACCTTCGGAAAAAGAGTTGGTAGCTCTTGATCCGGCAAACAAACCACCGCTGGTAGCGGTGGTTTT
TTTGTTTGCAAGCAGCAGATTACGCGCAGAAAAAAAGGATCTCAAGAAGATCCTTTGATCTTTTCTACGG
GGTCTGACGCTCAGTGGAACGAAAACTCACGTTAAGGGATTTTGGTCATGAGATTATCAAAAAGGATCTT
CACCTAGATCCTTTTAAATTAAAAATGAAGTTTTAAATCAATCTAAAGTATATATGAGTAAACTTGGTCT
GACAGTTACCAATGCTTAATCAGTGAGGCACCTATCTCAGCGATCTGTCTATTTCGTTCATCCATAGTTG
CCTGACTCCCCGTCGTGTAGATAACTACGATACGGGAGGGCTTACCATCTGGCCCCAGTGCTGCAATGAT
ACCGCGAGAACCACGCTCACCGGCTCCAGATTTATCAGCAATAAACCAGCCAGCCGGAAGGGCCGAGCGC
AGAAGTGGTCCTGCAACTTTATCCGCCTCCATCCAGTCTATTAATTGTTGCCGGGAAGCTAGAGTAAGTA
GTTCGCCAGTTAATAGTTTGCGCAACGTTGTTGCCATTGCTACAGGCATCGTGGTGTCACGCTCGTCGTT
TGGTATGGCTTCATTCAGCTCCGGTTCCCAACGATCAAGGCGAGTTACATGATCCCCCATGTTGTGCAAA
AAAGCGGTTAGCTCCTTCGGTCCTCCGATCGTTGTCAGAAGTAAGTTGGCCGCAGTGTTATCACTCATGG
TTATGGCAGCACTGCATAATTCTCTTACTGTCATGCCATCCGTAAGATGCTTTTCTGTGACTGGTGAGTA
CTCAACCAAGTCATTCTGAGAATAGTGTATGCGGCGACCGAGTTGCTCTTGCCCGGCGTCAATACGGGAT
AATACCGCGCCACATAGCAGAACTTTAAAAGTGCTCATCATTGGAAAACGTTCTTCGGGGCGAAAACTCT
CAAGGATCTTACCGCTGTTGAGATCCAGTTCGATGTAACCCACTCGTGCACCCAACTGATCTTCAGCATC
TTTTACTTTCACCAGCGTTTCTGGGTGAGCAAAAACAGGAAGGCAAAATGCCGCAAAAAAGGGAATAAGG
GCGACACGGAAATGTTGAATACTCATACTCTTCCTTTTTCAATATTATTGAAGCATTTATCAGGGTTATT
GTCTCATGAGCGGATACATATTTGAATGTAGCTCCGAATTTCTCGAGGGCTTGTCGACGACGGCGGTCTC
CGTCGTCAGGATCATGAATTCGACCCGCCTGCCACCATGACCGAGTACAAGCCCACGGTGCGCCTCGCCA
CCCGCGACGACGTCCCCCGGGCCGTACGCACCCTCGCCGCCGCGTTCGCCGACTACCCCGCCACGCGCCA
CACCGTCGACCCGGACCGCCACATCGAGCGGGTCACCGAGCTGCAAGAACTCTTCCTCACGCGCGTCGGG
CTCGACATCGGCAAGGTGTGGGTCGCGGACGACGGCGCCGCGGTGGCGGTCTGGACCACGCCGGAGAGCG
TCGAAGCGGGGGCGGTGTTCGCCGAGATCGGCCCGCGCATGGCCGAGTTGAGCGGTTCCCGGCTGGCCGC
GCAGCAACAGATGGAAGGCCTCCTGGCGCCGCACCGGCCCAAGGAGCCCGCGTGGTTCCTGGCCACCGTC
GGCGTCTCGCCCGACCACCAGGGCAAGGGTCTGGGCAGCGCCGTCGTGCTCCCCGGAGTGGAGGCGGCCG
AGCGCGCCGGGGTGCCCGCCTTCCTGGAGACATCCGCGCCCCGCAACCTCCCCTTCTACGAGCGGCTCGG
CTTCACCGTCACCGCCGACGTCGAGGTGCCCGAAGGACCGCGCACCTGGTGCATGACCCGCAAGCCCGGT
GCCTGATACGCGTGAATTCACTCCTCAGGTGCAGGCTGCCTATCAGAAGGTGGTGGCTGGTGTGGCCAAT
GCCCTGGCTCACAAATACCACTGAGATCTTTTTCCCTCTGCCAAAAATTATGGGGACATCATGAAGCCCC
TTGAGCATCTGACTTCTGGCTAATAAAGGAAATTTATTTTCATTGCAATAGTGTGTTGGAATTTTTTGTG
TCTCTCACTCGGAAGGACATATGGGAGGGCAAATCATTTAAAACATCAGAATGAGTATTTGGTTTAGAGT
TTGGCAACATATGCCCATATGCTGGCTGCCATGAACAAAGGTTGGCTATAAAGAGGTCATCAGTATATGA
AACAGCCCCCTGCTGTCCATTCCTTATTCCATAGAAAAGCCTTGACTTGAGGTTAGATTTTTTTTATATT
TTGTTTTGTGTTATTTTTTTCTTTAACATCCCTAAAATTTTCCTTACATGTTTTACTAGCCAGATTTTTC
CTCCTCTCCTGACTACTCCCAGTCATAGCTGTCCCTCTTCTCTTATGGAGATCCCTCGACCTGCAGCCCA
AGCTTGAATTCTCTAGAATTACCCTGTTATCCCTATGCTTGGTTTACCGAGCTCTTATTGGTTTTCAAAC
TTCATTGACTGTGCCCAACGCGCCTGGGAGCTCACGGGGACAGCCCCCCCCCAAAGCCCCCAGGGATGTA
ATTACGTCCCTCCCCCGCTAGGGGGCAGCAGCGAGCCGCCCGGGGCTCCGCTCCGGTCCGGCGCTCCCCC
CGCATCCCCGAGCCGGCAGCGTGCGGGGACAGCCCGGGCACGGGGAAGGTGGCACGGGATCGCTTTCCTC
TGAACGCTTCTCGCTGCTCTTTGAGCCTGCAGACACCTGGGGGGATACGGGGAAAAAGCTAGGCTGAAAG
ACCGGTTCTTAGAATGACACGCGCCTGGGAGCTCACGGGGACAGCCCCCCCCCAAAGCCCCCAGGGATGT
AATTACGTCCCTCCCCCGCTAGGGGGCAGCAGCGAGCCGCCCGGGGCTCCGCTCCGGTCCGGCGCTCCCC
CCGCATCCCCGAGCCGGCAGCGTGCGGGGACAGCCCGGGCACGGGGAAGGTGGCACGGGATCGCTTTCCT
CTGAACGCTTCTCGCTGCTCTTTGAGCCTGCAGACACCTGGGGGGATACGGGGAAAAAGCTAACTTCTGA
GACGACAACTTTGTATAGAAAAGTTGGCTCCGAATTCGCCCTTGACAGCAGAGATCCAGTTTGGTTAATT
AATTGGCTCCGGTGCCCGTCAGTGGGCAGAGCGCACATCGCCCACAGTCCCCGAGAAGTTGTGGGGAGGG
GTCGGCAATTGAACCGGTGCCTAGAGAAGGTGGCGCGGGGTAAACTGGGAAAGTGATGTCGTGTACTGGC
TCCGCCTTTTTCCCGAGGGTGGGGGAGAACCGTATATAAGTGCAGTAGTCGCCGTGAACGTTCTTTTTCG
CAACGGGTTTGCCGCCAGAACACAGGTAAGTGCCGTGTGTGGTTCCCGCGGGCCTGGCCTCTTTACGGGT
TATGGCCCTTGCGTGCCTTGAATTACTTCCACCTGGCTGCAGTACGTGATTCTTGATCCCGAGCTTCGGG
TTGGAAGTGGGTGGGAGAGTTCGAGGCCTTGCGCTTAAGGAGCCCCTTCGCCTCGTGCTTGAGTTGAGGC
CTGGCCTGGGCGCTGGGGCCGCCGCGTGCGAATCTGGTGGCACCTTCGCGCCTGTCTCGCTGCTTTCGAT
AAGTCTCTAGCCATTTAAAATTTTTGATGACCTGCTGCGACGCTTTTTTTCTGGCAAGATAGTCTTGTAA
ATGCGGGCCAAGATCTGCACACTGGTATTTCGGTTTTTGGGGCCGCGGGCGGCGACGGGGCCCGTGCGTC
CCAGCGCACATGTTCGGCGAGGCGGGGCCTGCGAGCGCGGCCACCGAGAATCGGACGGGGGTAGTCTCAA
GCTGGCCGGCCTGCTCTGGTGCCTGGCCTCGCGCCGCCGTGTATCGCCCCGCCCTGGGCGGCAAGGCTGG
CCCGGTCGGCACCAGTTGCGTGAGCGGAAAGATGGCCGCTTCCCGGCCCTGCTGCAGGGAGCTCAAAATG
GAGGACGCGGCGCTCGGGAGAGCGGGCGGGTGAGTCACCCACACAAAGGAAAAGGGCCTTTCCGTCCTCA
GCCGTCGCTTCATGTGACTCCACGGAGTACCGGGCGCCGTCCAGGCACCTCGATTAGTTCTCGAGCTTTT
GGAGTACGTCGTCTTTAGGTTGGGGGGAGGGGTTTTATGCGATGGAGTTTCCCCACACTGAGTGGGTGGA
GACTGAAGTTAGGCCAGCTTGGCACTTGATGTAATTCTCCTTGGAATTTGCCCTTTTTGAGTTTGGATCT
TGGTTCATTCTCAAGCCTCAGACAGTGGTTCAAAGTTTTTTTCTTCCATTTCAGGTGTCGTGAGAAGGGC
GAATTCGACCCAAGTTTGTACAAAAAAGCAGGCTGGATCCAGGTGCCACCATGGTGAGCGAGCTGATTAA
GGAGAACATGCACATGAAGCTGTACATGGAGGGCACCGTGAACAACCACCACTTCAAGTGCACATCCGAG
GGCGAAGGCAAGCCCTACGAGGGCACCCAGACCATGAGAATCAAGGCGGTCGAGGGCGGCCCTCTCCCCT
TCGCCTTCGACATCCTGGCTACCAGCTTCATGTACGGCAGCAAAACCTTCATCAACCACACCCAGGGCAT
CCCCGACTTCTTTAAGCAGTCCTTCCCCGAGGGCTTCACATGGGAGAGAGTCACCACATACGAAGATGGG
GGCGTGCTGACCGCTACCCAGGACACCAGCCTCCAGGACGGCTGCCTCATCTACAACGTCAAGATCAGAG
GGGTGAACTTCCCATCCAACGGCCCTGTGATGCAGAAGAAAACACTCGGCTGGGAGGCCTCCACCGAGAC
ACTGTACCCCGCTGACGGCGGCCTGGAAGGCAGAGCCGACATGGCCCTGAAGCTCGTGGGCGGGGGCCAC
CTGATCTGCAACCTTAAGACCACATACAGATCCAAGAAACCCGCTAAGAACCTCAAGATGCCCGGCGTCT
ACTATGTGGACAGGAGACTGGAAAGAATCAAGGAGGCCGACAAAGAGACATACGTCGAGCAGCACGAGGT
GGCTGTGGCCAGATACTGCGACCTCCCTAGCAAACTGGGGCACAAACTTAATTGAGAATTCTACCACCCA
GCTTTCTTGTACAAAGTGGTACGTCTCAAGACCAGAGGTCTCTGCTTATCCCAATCAAACACCATTGTCA
CACTCCACAAACACCATTGTCACACTCCACAAACACCATTGTCACACTCCACAAACACCATTGTCACACT
CCACAACCAGAAGAGACCTGTGCTTCACTCCTCAGGTGCAGGCTGCCTATCAGAAGGTGGTGGCTGGTGT
GGCCAATGCCCTGGCTCACAAATACCACTGAGATCTTTTTCCCTCTGCCAAAAATTATGGGGACATCATG
AAGCCCCTTGAGCATCTGACTTCTGGCTAATAAAGGAAATTTATTTTCATTGCAATAGTGTGTTGGAATT
TTTTGTGTCTCTCACTCGGAAGGACATATGGGAGGGCAAATCATTTAAAACATCAGAATGAGTATTTGGT
TTAGAGTTTGGCAACATATGCCCATATGCTGGCTGCCATGAACAAAGGTTGGCTATAAAGAGGTCATCAG
TATATGAAACAGCCCCCTGCTGTCCATTCCTTATTCCATAGAAAAGCCTTGACTTGAGGTTAGATTTTTT
TTATATTTTGTTTTGTGTTATTTTTTTCTTTAACATCCCTAAAATTTTCCTTACATGTTTTACTAGCCAG
ATTTTTCCTCCTCTCCTGACTACTCCCAGTCATAGCTGTCCCTCTTCTCTTATGGAGATCCCGAGCGGTG
CGTTTTTATGCTTGTAGTATTGTATAATGTTTTTAAGATCCAAGCTTCTGACCTCTTCTCTTCCTCCCAC
AGGGCCTCGAGACAATTGCATCGATGGTACCAGTGAAAGTCTGCAATGAATTCGAGTTGGCGCGCCTGTC
ATTCTAAATCTCTCTTTCAGCCTAAAGCTTTTTCCCCGTATCCCCCCAGGTGTCTGCAGGCTCAAAGAGC
AGCGAGAAGCGTTCAGAGGAAAGCGATCCCGTGCCACCTTCCCCGTGCCCGGGCTGTCCCCGCACGCTGC
CGGCTCGGGGATGCGGGGGGAGCGCCGGACCGGAGCGGAGCCCCGGGCGGCTCGCTGCTGCCCCCTAGCG
GGGGAGGGACGTAATTACATCCCTGGGGGCTTTGGGAGGGGGCTGTCCCCGTGAGCTCCCAGGCGCGCCT
GTCATTCTAAATCTCTCTTTCAGCCTAAAGCTTTTTCCCCGTATCCCCCCAGGTGTCTGCAGGCTCAAAG
AGCAGCGAGAAGCGTTCAGAGGAAAGCGATCCCGTGCCACCTTCCCCGTGCCCGGGCTGTCCCCGCACGC
TGCCGGCTCGGGGATGCGGGGGGAGCGCCGGACCGGAGCGGAGCCCCGGGCGGCTCGCTGCTGCCCCCTA
GCGGGGGAGGGACGTAATTACATCCCTGGGGGCTTTGGGGGGGGGCTGTCCCCGTGAGCTCCCAGGCGCG
CCAACTCGGTACCGTATCGATGTCGACGTTAACGCTAGTGATATCAACTTTGTATAGAAAAGTTGGCTCC
GAATTCGCCCTTGACAGCAGAGATCCAGTTTGGTTAATTAATTGGCTCCGGTGCCCGTCAGTGGGCAGAG
CGCACATCGCCCACAGTCCCCGAGAAGTTGTGGGGAGGGGTCGGCAATTGAACCGGTGCCTAGAGAAGGT
GGCGCGGGGTAAACTGGGAAAGTGATGTCGTGTACTGGCTCCGCCTTTTTCCCGAGGGTGGGGGAGAACC
GTATATAAGTGCAGTAGTCGCCGTGAACGTTCTTTTTCGCAACGGGTTTGCCGCCAGAACACAGGTAAGT
GCCGTGTGTGGTTCCCGCGGGCCTGGCCTCTTTACGGGTTATGGCCCTTGCGTGCCTTGAATTACTTCCA
CCTGGCTGCAGTACGTGATTCTTGATCCCGAGCTTCGGGTTGGAAGTGGGTGGGAGAGTTCGAGGCCTTG
CGCTTAAGGAGCCCCTTCGCCTCGTGCTTGAGTTGAGGCCTGGCCTGGGCGCTGGGGCCGCCGCGTGCGA
ATCTGGTGGCACCTTCGCGCCTGTCTCGCTGCTTTCGATAAGTCTCTAGCCATTTAAAATTTTTGATGAC
CTGCTGCGACGCTTTTTTTCTGGCAAGATAGTCTTGTAAATGCGGGCCAAGATCTGCACACTGGTATTTC
GGTTTTTGGGGCCGCGGGCGGCGACGGGGCCCGTGCGTCCCAGCGCACATGTTCGGCGAGGCGGGGCCTG
CGAGCGCGGCCACCGAGAATCGGACGGGGGTAGTCTCAAGCTGGCCGGCCTGCTCTGGTGCCTGGCCTCG
CGCCGCCGTGTATCGCCCCGCCCTGGGCGGCAAGGCTGGCCCGGTCGGCACCAGTTGCGTGAGCGGAAAG
ATGGCCGCTTCCCGGCCCTGCTGCAGGGAGCTCAAAATGGAGGACGCGGCGCTCGGGAGAGCGGGCGGGT
GAGTCACCCACACAAAGGAAAAGGGCCTTTCCGTCCTCAGCCGTCGCTTCATGTGACTCCACGGAGTACC
GGGCGCCGTCCAGGCACCTCGATTAGTTCTCGAGCTTTTGGAGTACGTCGTCTTTAGGTTGGGGGGAGGG
GTTTTATGCGATGGAGTTTCCCCACACTGAGTGGGTGGAGACTGAAGTTAGGCCAGCTTGGCACTTGATG
TAATTCTCCTTGGAATTTGCCCTTTTTGAGTTTGGATCTTGGTTCATTCTCAAGCCTCAGACAGTGGTTC
AAAGTTTTTTTCTTCCATTTCAGGTGTCGTGAGAAGGGCGAATTCGACCCAAGTTTGTACAAAAAAGCAG
GCTCGCCACCATGGTGAGCAAGGGCGAGGAGCTGTTCACCGGGGTGGTGCCCATCCTGGTCGAGCTGGAC
GGCGACGTAAACGGCCACAAGTTCAGCGTGAGGGGCGAGGGCGAGGGCGATGCCACCAACGGCAAGCTGA
CCCTGAAGTTCATCTGCACCACCGGCAAGCTGCCCGTGCCCTGGCCCACCCTCGTGACCACCCTGAGCCA
CGGCGTGCAGTGCTTCGCCCGCTACCCCGACCACATGAAGCAGCACGACTTCTTCAAGTCCGCCATGCCC
GAAGGCTACGTCCAGGAGCGCACCATCTTCTTCAAGGACGACGGCACCTACAAGACCCGCGCCGAGGTGA
AGTTCGAGGGCGACACCCTAGTGAACCGCATCGAGCTGAAGGGCGTCGACTTCAAGGAGGACGGCAACAT
CCTGGGGCACAAGCTGGAGTACAACTTCAACAGCCACAACATCTATATCATGGCCGTCAAGCAGAAGAAC
GGCATCAAGGTGAACTTCAAGATCCGCCACAACGTGGAGGACGGCAGCGTGCAGCTCGCCGACCACTACC
AGCAGAACACCCCCATCGGCGACGGCCCCGTGCTGCTGCCCGACAGCCACTACCTGAGCACCCAGTCCGT
GCTGAGCAAAGACCCCAACGAGAAGCGCGATCACATGGTCCTGCTGGAGTTCCGCACCGCCGCCGGGATC
ACTCTCGGCATGGACGAGCTGTACAAGTAATACCACCCAGCTTTCTTGTACAAAGTGGTACGCGTGAATT
CACTCCTCAGGTGCAGGCTGCCTATCAGAAGGTGGTGGCTGGTGTGGCCAATGCCCTGGCTCACAAATAC
CACTGAGATCTTTTTCCCTCTGCCAAAAATTATGGGGACATCATGAAGCCCCTTGAGCATCTGACTTCTG
GCTAATAAAGGAAATTTATTTTCATTGCAATAGTGTGTTGGAATTTTTTGTGTCTCTCACTCGGAAGGAC
ATATGGGAGGGCAAATCATTTAAAACATCAGAATGAGTATTTGGTTTAGAGTTTGGCAACATATGCCCAT
ATGCTGGCTGCCATGAACAAAGGTTGGCTATAAAGAGGTCATCAGTATATGAAACAGCCCCCTGCTGTCC
ATTCCTTATTCCATAGAAAAGCCTTGACTTGAGGTTAGATTTTTTTTATATTTTGTTTTGTGTTATTTTT
TTCTTTAACATCCCTAAAATTTTCCTTACATGTTTTACTAGCCAGATTTTTCCTCCTCTCCTGACTACTC
CCAGTCATAGCTGTCCCTCTTCTCTTATGGAGATCCCTCGACCTGCAGCCCAAGCTTGGCGTAATCATGG
TCATAGCTGTTTCCTGTGTGAAATTGTTATCCGCTCACAATTCCACACAACATACGAGCCGGAAGCATAA
AGTGTAAAGCCTGGGGTGCCTAATGAGTGAGCTAACTCACATTAATTGCGTTGCGCTCACTGCCCGCTTT
CCAGTCGGGAAACCTGTCGTGCCAGCGGATCGACAGTACTAAGCTTGGTCTAATACCCAATCTCTCGTCT
TATCCAGATGTTTTATACGCCTCTGGCCCGTGTCTCAAAATCTCTGATGTTACATTGCACAAGATAAAAT
AATATCATCATGAACAATAAAACTGTCTGCTTACATAAACAGTAATACAAGGGGTGTTATGAGCCATATT
CAACGGGAAACGTCGAGGCCGCGATTAAATTCCAACATGGATGCTGATTTATATGGGTATAAATGGGCTC
GCGATAATGTCGGGCAATCAGGTGCGACAATCTATCGCTTGTATGGGAAGCCCGATGCGCCAGAGTTGTT
TCTGAAACATGGCAAAGGTAGCGTTGCCAATGATGTTACAGATGAGATGGTCAGACTAAACTGGCTGACG
GAATTTATGCCTCTTCCGACCATCAAGCATTTTATCCGTACTCCTGATGATGCATGGTTACTCACCACTG
CGATCCCCGGAAAAACAGCATTCCAGGTATTAGAAGAATATCCTGATTCAGGTGAAAATATTGTTGATGC
GCTGGCAGTGTTCCTGCGCCGGTTGCATTCGATTCCTGTTTGTAATTGTCCTTTTAACAGCGATCGCGTA
TTTCGTCTCGCTCAGGCGCAATCACGAATGAATAACGGTTTGGTTGATGCGAGTGATTTTGATGACGAGC
GTAATGGCTGGCCTGTTGAACAAGTCTGGAAAGAAATGCATAAACTTTTGCCATTCTCACCGGATTCAGT
CGTCACTCATGGTGATTTCTCACTTGATAACCTTATTTTTGACGAGGGGAAATTAATAGGTTGTATTGAT
GTTGGACGAGTCGGAATCGCAGACCGATACCAGGATCTTGCCATCCTATGGAACTGCCTCGGTGAGTTTT
CTCCTTCATTACAGAAACGGCTTTTTCAAAAATATGGTATTGATAATCCTGATATGAATAAATTGCAGTT
TCATTTGATGCTCGATGAGTTTTTCTAATCAGAATTGGTTAATTGGTTGTAACACTGGCAGAGCATTACG
CTGACTTGACGGGACGGCGCAAGCTCATGACCAAAATCCCTTAACGTGAGTTACGCGTCGTTCCACTGAG
CGTCAGAGGTATCACTAGTATTACAGAGGTAAGTTATAACAGTCGCCTAACCC
Features (pLannotate 1.2.2; 28 found; start..end, strand, type, name):
     87..675     -  rep_origin     ori: high-copy-number ColE1/pMB1/pBR322/pUC origin of replication
    846..1706    -  CDS            AmpR: β-lactamase; bla; confers resistance to ampicillin, carbenicillin, and related antibiotics
   1707..1778    -  promoter       AmpR promoter: bla
   1857..2456    +  CDS            PuroR: puromycin N-acetyltransferase; pac from Streptomyces alboniger; confers resistance to puromycin
   2461..2541    +  CDS            HBB (fragment): HBB_PONPY - Experimental evidence at transcript level: Swiss-Prot protein existence level 2. Involved in oxygen transport from the lung to the various peripheral tissues. From Pongo pygmaeus (Bornean orangutan).
   2612..2667    +  polyA_signal   β-globin poly(A) signal: rabbit β-globin polyadenylation signal (Gil and Proudfoot, 1987)
   3646..3666    +  protein_bind   attB4: mutant version of attB; core recombination site for the Gateway® BP reaction BP Clonase™
   3734..3945    +  promoter       EF-1α core promoter: core promoter for human elongation factor EF-1α
   3946..4884    +  intron         EF-1α intron A: intron upstream of the start codon of human EF-1α
   4911..4931    +  protein_bind   attB1: mutant version of attB; core recombination site for the Gateway® BP reaction BP Clonase™
   4951..5646    +  CDS            mKate2: mKate2 is a basic (constitutively fluorescent) red fluorescent protein published in 2009, derived from Entacmaea quadricolor. It is reported to be a rapidly-maturing monomer with moderate acid sensitivity.
   5666..5690    -  protein_bind   attB2: mutant version of attB; recombination site for the Gateway® BP reaction BP Clonase™
   5834..5908    +  CDS            HBB (fragment): HBB_PONPY - Experimental evidence at transcript level: Swiss-Prot protein existence level 2. Involved in oxygen transport from the lung to the various peripheral tissues. From Pongo pygmaeus (Bornean orangutan).
   5979..6034    +  polyA_signal   β-globin poly(A) signal: rabbit β-globin polyadenylation signal (Gil and Proudfoot, 1987)
   6418..6443    +  misc_feature   SA: splice acceptor site
   7115..7135    +  protein_bind   attB4: mutant version of attB; core recombination site for the Gateway® BP reaction BP Clonase™
   7203..7414    +  promoter       EF-1α core promoter: core promoter for human elongation factor EF-1α
   7415..8353    +  intron         EF-1α intron A: intron upstream of the start codon of human EF-1α
   8380..8400    +  protein_bind   attB1: mutant version of attB; core recombination site for the Gateway® BP reaction BP Clonase™
   8411..9127    +  CDS            EBFP2: EBFP2 is a basic (constitutively fluorescent) blue fluorescent protein published in 2007, derived from Aequorea victoria. It is reported to be a rapidly-maturing monomer with moderate acid sensitivity.
   9135..9159    -  protein_bind   attB2: mutant version of attB; recombination site for the Gateway® BP reaction BP Clonase™
   9163..9243    +  CDS            HBB (fragment): HBB_PONPY - Experimental evidence at transcript level: Swiss-Prot protein existence level 2. Involved in oxygen transport from the lung to the various peripheral tissues. From Pongo pygmaeus (Bornean orangutan).
   9314..9369    +  polyA_signal   β-globin poly(A) signal: rabbit β-globin polyadenylation signal (Gil and Proudfoot, 1987)
   9752..9774    -  protein_bind   lac operator (fragment): The lac repressor binds to the lac operator to inhibit transcription in E. coli. This inhibition can be relieved by adding lactose or isopropyl-β-D-thiogalactopyranoside (IPTG). lac repressor encoded by lacI
   9778..9808    -  promoter       lac promoter: promoter for the E. coli lac operon
   9823..9844    -  protein_bind   CAP binding site: CAP binding activates transcription in the presence of cAMP. E. coli catabolite activator protein
   9857..9896    -  CDS            lacI (fragment): lac repressor; lacI; The lac repressor binds to the lac operator to inhibit transcription in E. coli. This inhibition can be relieved by adding lactose or isopropyl-β-D-thiogalactopyranoside (IPTG).
  10069..10878   +  CDS            KanR: aminoglycoside phosphotransferase; aph(3')-Ia; confers resistance to kanamycin in bacteria or G418 (Geneticin®) in eukaryotes
