[The description below was written by a language model from this plasmid's Addgene catalogue record and pLannotate feature annotations shown in this document.]
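Description:
LSB-hsa-miR-122a-5p is an 11 kb mammalian expression plasmid built on the Low Sensor Backbone (LSB). It is a synthetic-biology reporter that reads out microRNA activity by fluorescence. It replicates in E. coli from a high-copy ColE1/pUC-type origin and carries both β-lactamase (ampicillin) and aph(3')-Ia (kanamycin) markers, matching the dual selection listed in the record. A puromycin N-acetyltransferase coding sequence followed by a rabbit β-globin poly(A) signal is also present, and the depositor notes that puromycin selection is functional. The feature table does not annotate a dedicated mammalian promoter directly upstream of it.

The payload consists of two parallel transcription units, each driven by the human EF-1α core promoter with its intron A and terminated by β-globin 3' sequence and poly(A) signal. Each unit is flanked by attB4, attB1 and attB2 scars, which suggests Gateway-based assembly of the parts, although the listed cloning method for the insert is Gibson. The first unit expresses the red fluorescent protein mKate2. According to the record, it carries the hsa-miR-122a-5p target in its 3' UTR. The target itself is not annotated, but an unannotated gap lies between attB2 and the β-globin sequence. The second unit expresses EBFP2 without a target and serves as an internal normaliser for delivery and expression. In cells containing active miR-122-5p, the mKate2 transcript is repressed while EBFP2 is unaffected, so the mKate2-to-EBFP2 ratio reports miRNA activity.

The three copies of the poly(A) element, together with the duplicated EF-1α regions, make the plasmid recombination-prone. The depositor describes it as inherently unstable. The depositor also reports small discrepancies between the deposited sequence and the physical plasmid, including 10 bp insertions on either side of the puromycin coding region that do not affect selection.
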