Addgene plasmid #103183: LSB-hsa-miR-122a-5p
Purpose: Used to sense miRNA activity using fluorescence based tools. hsa-miR-122a-5p target in 3' UTR of of mKate. miRNA activity can be measured by the repression of mKate2 relative to EBFP2 fluorescent proteins . Plasmid is inherently unstable; please see Depositor Comments
Depositing lab: Ron Weiss. Depositing organization: Massachusetts Institute of Technology. Publication: A mixed antagonistic/synergistic miRNA repression model enables accurate predictions of multi-input miRNA sensor activity. Gam JJ, Babb J, Weiss R. Nat Commun. 2018 Jun 22;9(1):2430. doi: 10.1038/s41467-018-04575-0. PubMed 29934631.
Backbone
  Vector backbone: Low Sensor Backbone (LSB)
  Vector type: Mammalian Expression, Synthetic Biology
Growth in bacteria
  Bacterial resistance: Ampicillin and Kanamycin, 100 & 50 μg/mL
  Growth temperature: 30°C
  Growth strain: NEB Stable
  Copy number: High Copy
Gene/Insert
  Gene/Insert name: hsa-miR-122a-5p target
  Species: H. sapiens (human)
  Entrez Gene: MIR122 (a.k.a. MIR122A, MIRN122, MIRN122A, hsa-mir-122, miRNA122, miRNA122A, mir-122)
  Promoter: EF-1a
  Cloning method: Gibson Cloning
Terms and licenses: Academic/Nonprofit Terms; Industry Terms: Not Available to Industry
Depositor comments: Please note that this plasmid is inherently unstable due to a repeating poly A element. We recommend performing a diagnostic digest on multiple colonies upon receipt. The depositors would like to note the presence of several discrepancies between the depositor sequence and physical plasmid sequence. In particular, the sequences upstream and downstream of the puromycin coding region have 10 bp insertions which do not affect the ability to perform puromycin selection. The sequences for those regions within the physical plasmids are as follows: Upstream of Puro: GAATTCGACCGCCTGTCTCAAGGTGCCACC; Downstream of Puro: GCTTTGAGACTACGCGTGAATTCACTCCTC.
How to cite: LSB-hsa-miR-122a-5p was a gift from Ron Weiss (Addgene plasmid # 103183 ; http://n2t.net/addgene:103183 ; RRID:Addgene_103183)
