>Addgene plasmid #103183 | LSB-hsa-miR-122a-5p | depositor partial sequence | sequence record 195416 | hsa-miR-122a-5p target
CAAACACCATTGTCACACTCCA
