>Addgene plasmid #103183 | LSB-hsa-miR-122a-5p | addgene full sequence | sequence record 237615 | mKate2-F 5'-ACCCGCTAAGAACCTCAAGA-3'
CGACAAAGAGACATACGTCGAGCAGCACGAGGTGGCTGTGGCCAGATACTGCGACCTCCCTAGCAAACTG
GGGCACAAACTTAATTGAGAATTCTACCACCCAGCTTTCTTGTACAAAGTGGTACGTCTCAAGACCAGAG
GTCTCTGCTTATCCCAATCAAACACCATTGTCACACTCCACAAACACCATTGTCACACTCCACAAACACC
ATTGTCACACTCCACAAACACCATTGTCACACTCCACAACCAGAAGAGACCTGTGCTTCACTCCTCAGGT
GCAGGCTGCCTATCAGAAGGTGGTGGCTGGTGTGGCCAATGCCCTGGCTCACAAATACCACTGAGATCTT
TTTCCCTCTGCCAAAAATTATGGGGACATCATGAAGCCCCTTGAGCATCTGACTTCTGGCTAATAAAGGA
AATTTATTTTCATTGCAATAGTGTGTTGGAATTTTTTGTGTCTCTCACTCGGAAGGACATATGGGAGGGC
AAATCATTTAAAACATCAGAATGAGTATTTGGTTTAGAGTTTGGCAACATATGCCCATATGCTGGCTGCC
ATGAACAAAGGTTGGCTATAAAGAGGTCATCAGTATATGAA
